>Addgene plasmid #206185 | ACVR1-VSAS-R206H | addgene full sequence | sequence record 406395 | Addgene NGS Result
CGCCATTCTGCCTGGGGACGTCGGAGCAAGCTTGATTTAGGTGACACTATAGAATACAAGCTACTTGTTC
TTTTTGCAGGATCCATGGTAGATGGAGTGATGATTCTTCCTGTGCTTATCATGATTGCTCTCCCCTCCCC
TAGTATGGAAGATGAGAAGCCCAAGGTCAACCCCAAACTCTACATGTGTGTGTGTGAAGGTCTCTCCTGC
GGTAATGAGGACCACTGTGAAGGCCAGCAGTGCTTTTCCTCACTGAGCATCAACGATGGCTTCCACGTCT
ACCAGAAAGGCTGCTTCCAGGTTTATGAGCAGGGAAAGATGACCTGTAAGACCCCGCCGTCCCCTGGCCA
AGCTGTGGAGTGCTGCCAAGGGGACTGGTGTAACAGGAACATCACGGCCCAGCTGCCCACTAAAGGAAAA
TCCTTCCCTGGAACACAGAATTTCCACTTGGAGGTTGGCCTCATTATTCTCTCTGTAGTGTTCGCAGTAT
GTCTTTTAGCCTGCCTGCTGGGAGTTGCTCTCCGAAAATTTAAAAGGCGCAACCAAGAACGCCTCAATCC
CCGAGACGTGGAGTATGGCACTATCGAAGGGCTCATCACCACCAATGTTGGAGACAGCACTTTAGCAGAT
TTATTGGATCATTCGTGTGTATCAGGAGCTGGCTCTGGTCTTCCTTTTCTGGTACAAAGAACAGTGGCTC
ACCAGATTACACTGTTGGAGTGTGTCGGGAAAGGCAGGTATGGTGAGGTGTGGAGGGGCAGCTGGCAAGG
GGAAAATGTTGCCGTGAAGATCTTCTCCTCCCGTGATGAGAAGTCATGGTTCAGGGAAACGGAATTGTAC
AACACTGTGATGCTGAGGCATGAAAATATCTTAGGTTTCATTGCTTCAGACATGACATCAAGACACTCCA
GTACCCAGCTGTGGTTAATTACACATTATCATGAAATGGGATCGTTGTACGACTATCTTCAGCTTACTAC
TCTGGATACAGTTAGCTGCCTTCGAATAGTGCTGTCCATAGCTAGTGGTCTTGCACATTTGCACATAGAG
ATATTTGGGACCCAAGGGAAACCAGCCATTGCCCATCGAGATTTAAAGAGCAAAAATATTCTGGTTAAGA
AGAATGGACAGTGTTGCATAGCAGATTTGGGCCTGGCAGTCATGCATTCCCAGAGCACCAATCAGCTTGA
TGTGGGGAACAATCCCCGTGTGGGCACCAAGCGCTACATGGCCCCCGAAGTTCTAGATGAAACCATCCAG
GTGGATTGTTTCGATTCTTATAAAAGGGTCGATATTTGGGCCTTTGGACTTGTTTTGTGGGAAGTGGCCA
GGCGGATGGTGAGCAATGGTATAGTGGAGGATTACAAGCCACCGTTCTACGATGTGGTTCCCAATGACCC
AAGTTTTGAAGATATGAGGAAGGTAGTCTGTGTGGATCAACAAAGGCCAAACATACCCAACAGATGGTTC
TCAGACCCGACATTAACCTCTCTGGCCAAGCTAATGAAAGAATGCTGGTATCAAAATCCATCCGCAAGAC
TCACAGCACTGCGTATCAAAAAGACTTTGACCAAAATTGATAATTCCCTCGACAAATTGAAAACTGACTG
TAATCGATTTAAAGCTATGGATTACAAGGATGATGATGATAAGGATTACAAGGATGATGATGATAAGAAT
TCAAGGCCTCTCGAGCCTCTAGAACTATAGTGAGTCGTATTACGTAGATCCAGACATGATAAGATACATT
GATGAGTTTGGACAAACCACAACTAGAATGCAGTGAAAAAAATGCTTTATTTGTGAAATTTGTGATGCTA
TTGCTTTATTTGTAACCATTATAAGCTGCAATAAACAAGTTAACAACAACAATTGCATTCATTTTATGTT
TCAGGTTCAGGGGGAGGTGTGGGAGGTTTTTTAATTCGCGGCCGCGGCGCCAATGCATTGGGCCCGGTAC
CCAGCTTTTGTTCCCTTTAGTGAGGGTTAATTGCGCGCTTGGCGTAATCATGGTCATAGCTGTTTCCTGT
GTGAAATTGTTATCCGCTCACAATTCCACACAACATACGAGCCGGGAGCATAAAGTGTAAAGCCTGGGGT
GCCTAATGAGTGAGCTAACTCACATTAATTGCGTTGCGCTCACTGCCCGCTTTCCAGTCGGGAAACCTGT
CGTGCCAGCTGCATTAATGAATCGGCCAACGCGCGGGGAGAGGCGGTTTGCGTATTGGGCGCTCTTCCGC
TTCCTCGCTCACTGACTCGCTGCGCTCGGTCGTTCGGCTGCGGCGAGCGGTATCAGCTCACTCAAAGGCG
GTAATACGGTTATCCACAGAATCAGGGGATAACGCAGGAAAGAACATGTGAGCAAAAGGCCAGCAAAAGG
CCAGGAACCGTAAAAAGGCCGCGTTGCTGGCGTTTTTCCATAGGCTCCGCCCCCCTGACGAGCATCACAA
AAATCGACGCTCAAGTCAGAGGTGGCGAAACCCGACAGGACTATAAAGATACCAGGCGTTTCCCCCTGGA
AGCTCCCTCGTGCGCTCTCCTGTTCCGACCCTGCCGCTTACCGGATACCTGTCCGCCTTTCTCCCTTCGG
GAAGCGTGGCGCTTTCTCATAGCTCACGCTGTAGGTATCTCAGTTCGGTGTAGGTCGTTCGCTCCAAGCT
GGGCTGTGTGCACGAACCCCCCGTTCAGCCCGACCGCTGCGCCTTATCCGGTAACTATCGTCTTGAGTCC
AACCCGGTAAGACACGACTTATCGCCACTGGCAGCAGCCACTGGTAACAGGATTAGCAGAGCGAGGTATG
TAGGCGGTGCTACAGAGTTCTTGAAGTGGTGGCCTAACTACGGCTACACTAGAAGAACAGTATTTGGTAT
CTGCGCTCTGCTGAAGCCAGTTACCTTCGGAAAAAGAGTTGGTAGCTCTTGATCCGGCAAACAAACCACC
GCTGGTAGCGGTGGTTTTTTTGTTTGCAAGCAGCAGATTACGCGCAGAAAAAAAGGATCTCAAGAAGATC
CTTTGATCTTTTCTACGGGGTCTGACGCTCAGTGGAACGAAAACTCACGTTAAGGGATTTTGGTCATGAG
ATTATCAAAAAGGATCTTCACCTAGATCCTTTTAAATTAAAAATGAAGTTTTAAATCAATCTAAAGTATA
TATGAGTAAACTTGGTCTGACAGTTACCAATGCTTAATCAGTGAGGCACCTATCTCAGCGATCTGTCTAT
TTCGTTCATCCATAGTTGCCTGACTCCCCGTCGTGTAGATAACTACGATACGGGAGGGCTTACCATCTGG
CCCCAGTGCTGCAATGATACCGCGAGACCCACGCTCACCGGCTCCAGATTTATCAGCAATAAACCAGCCA
GCCGGAAGGGCCGAGCGCAGAAGTGGTCCTGCAACTTTATCCGCCTCCATCCAGTCTATTAATTGTTGCC
GGGAAGCTAGAGTAAGTAGTTCGCCAGTTAATAGTTTGCGCAACGTTGTTGCCATTGCTACAGGCATCGT
GGTGTCACGCTCGTCGTTTGGTATGGCTTCATTCAGCTCCGGTTCCCAACGATCAAGGCGAGTTACATGA
TCCCCCATGTTGTGCAAAAAAGCGGTTAGCTCCTTCGGTCCTCCGATCGTTGTCAGAAGTAAGTTGGCCG
CAGTGTTATCACTCATGGTTATGGCAGCACTGCATAATTCTCTTACTGTCATGCCATCCGTAAGATGCTT
TTCTGTGACTGGTGAGTACTCAACCAAGTCATTCTGAGAATAGTGTATGCGGCGACCGAGTTGCTCTTGC
CCGGCGTCAATACGGGATAATACCGCGCCACATAGCAGAACTTTAAAAGTGCTCATCATTGGAAAACGTT
CTTCGGGGCGAAAACTCTCAAGGATCTTACCGCTGTTGAGATCCAGTTCGATGTAACCCACTCGTGCACC
CAACTGATCTTCAGCATCTTTTACTTTCACCAGCGTTTCTGGGTGAGCAAAAACAGGAAGGCAAAATGCC
GCAAAAAAGGGAATAAGGGCGACACGGAAATGTTGAATACTCATACTCTTCCTTTTTCAATATTATTGAA
GCATTTATCAGGGTTATTGTCTCATGAGCGGATACATATTTGAATGTATTTAGAAAAATAAACAAATAGG
GGTTCCGCGCACATTTCCCCGAAAAGTGCCACCTAAATTGTAAGCGTTAATATTTTGTTAAAATTCGCGT
TAAATTTTTGTTAAATCAGCTCATTTTTTAACCAATAGGCCGAAATCGGCAAAATCCCTTATAAATCAAA
AGAATAGACCGAGATAGGGT
[37 nt withheld, positions 4291-4327]
AAAGAACGTGGACTCCAACGTCAAAGG
[49 nt withheld, positions 4355-4403]
T
[91 nt withheld, positions 4405-4495]
G
[124 nt withheld, positions 4497-4620]
CCCATTCGCCATTCAGGCTGCGCAACTGTTGGGAAGGGCGATCGGTGCGGGCCTCTTCGCTATTACGCCA
GTCGACCGCCAATTCAATATGGCGTATATGGACTCATGCCAATTCAATATGGTGGATCTGGACCTGTGCC
AATTCAATATGGCGTATATGGACTCGTGCCAATTCAATATGGTGGATCTGGACCCCAGCCAATTCAATAT
GGCGGACTTGGCACCATGCCAATTCAATATGGCGGACCTGGCACTGTGCCAACTGGGGAGGGGTCTACTT
GGCACGGTGCCAAGTTTGAGGAGGGGTCTTGGCCCTGTGCCAAGTCCGCCATATTGAATTGGCATGGTGC
CAATAATGGCGGCCATATTGGCTATATGCCAGGATCAATATATAGGCAATATCCAATATGGCCCTATGCC
AATATGGCTATTGGCCAGGTTCAATACTATGTATTGGCCCTATGCCATATAGTATTCCATATATGGGTTT
TCCTATTGACGTAGATAGCCCCTCCCAATGGGCGGTCCCATATACCATATATGGGGCTTCCTAATACCGC
CCATAGCCACTCCCCCATTGACGTCAATGGTCTCTATATATGGTCTTTCCTATTGACGTCATATGGGCGG
TCCTATTGACGTATATGGCGCCTCCCCCATTGACGTCAATTACGGTAAATGGCCCGCCTGGCTCAATGCC
CATTGACGTCAATAGGACCACCCACCATTGACGTCAATGGGATGGCTCATTGCCCATTCATATCCGTTCT
CACGCCCCCTATTGACGTCAATGACGGTAAATGGCCCACTTGGCAGTACATCAATATCTATTAATAGTAA
CTTGGCAAGTACATTACTATTGGAAGTACGCCAGGGTACATTGGCAGTACTCCCATTGACGTCAATGGCG
GTAAATGGCCCGCGATGGCTGCCAAGTACATCCCCATTGACGTCAATGGGGAGGGGCAATGACGCAAATG
GGCGTTCCATTGACGTAAATGGGCGGTAGGCGTGCCTAATGGGAGGTCTATATAAGCAATGCTCGTTTAG
GGAAC
Features (pLannotate 1.2.2; 16 found; start..end, strand, type, name):
     35..53      +  promoter       SP6 promoter: promoter for bacteriophage SP6 RNA polymerase
     85..1611    +  CDS            ACVR1: ACVR1_HUMAN - Also known as ACVRLK2. Experimental evidence at protein level: Swiss-Prot protein existence level 1. Bone morphogenetic protein (BMP) type I receptor that is involved in a wide variety of biological processes, including bone, heart, cartilage, nervous, and reproductive system development and regulation (PubMed:20628059, PubMed:22977237). As a type I receptor, forms heterotetrameric receptor complexes with the type II receptors AMHR2, ACVR2A ors ACVR2B (PubMed:17911401). Upon binding of ligands such as BMP7 or GDF2/BMP9 to the heteromeric complexes, type II receptors transphosphor
   1630..1677    +  CDS            2xFLAG: two tandem FLAG® epitope tags
   1705..1722    -  promoter       T7 promoter (fragment): promoter for bacteriophage T7 RNA polymerase
   1727..1861    -  polyA_signal   SV40 poly(A) signal: SV40 polyadenylation signal
   1974..1992    -  promoter       T3 promoter: promoter for bacteriophage T3 RNA polymerase
   2037..2053    -  protein_bind   lac operator: The lac repressor binds to the lac operator to inhibit transcription in E. coli. This inhibition can be relieved by adding lactose or isopropyl-β-D-thiogalactopyranoside (IPTG). lac repressor encoded by lacI
   2061..2091    -  promoter       lac promoter: promoter for the E. coli lac operon
   2106..2127    -  protein_bind   CAP binding site: CAP binding activates transcription in the presence of cAMP. E. coli catabolite activator protein
   2140..2232    -  CDS            lacI (fragment): lac repressor; lacI; The lac repressor binds to the lac operator to inhibit transcription in E. coli. This inhibition can be relieved by adding lactose or isopropyl-β-D-thiogalactopyranoside (IPTG).
   2415..3003    -  rep_origin     ori: high-copy-number ColE1/pMB1/pBR322/pUC origin of replication
   3174..4034    -  CDS            AmpR: β-lactamase; bla; confers resistance to ampicillin, carbenicillin, and related antibiotics
   4035..4139    -  promoter       AmpR promoter: bla
   4192..4620    -  rep_origin     f1 ori (sequence partly withheld): f1 bacteriophage origin of replication; arrow indicates direction of (+) strand synthesis
   4625..4691    -  CDS            lacZα (fragment): LacZα fragment of β-galactosidase; lacZ fragment
   4698..5675    +  promoter       CMV IE94 promoter: enhancer/promoter region of simian cytomegalovirus major immediate early transcription unit IE94
