[The description below was written by a language model from this plasmid's Addgene catalogue record and pLannotate feature annotations shown in this document.]
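Description:
ACVR1-VSAS-R206H is a pCS2+-based plasmid built for in vitro transcription of mRNA encoding a mutant form of human ACVR1 (activin A receptor type 1, also called ALK2), a type I BMP receptor. The sequenced construct is 5,675 nt. It is propagated in E. coli through a high-copy ColE1/pUC-type origin with ampicillin selection (AmpR under its own bla promoter). The backbone also carries an f1 phage origin and residual lac promoter/operator, lacI and lacZα fragments that have no stated role here.

The ACVR1 coding sequence sits immediately downstream of an SP6 promoter, which itself follows the simian CMV IE94 enhancer/promoter. This is the standard pCS2+ arrangement, in which SP6 polymerase produces sense RNA in vitro while the CMV element can also drive expression directly in vertebrate cells. The receptor is fused at its C-terminus to a FLAG epitope, annotated in the sequence as two tandem FLAG copies, which allows the protein to be detected. The open reading frame is followed by the SV40 polyadenylation signal. A T7 promoter fragment and a T3 promoter flank this region in the reverse orientation.

The insert carries three substitutions: T189V, S192A and R206H. The associated study concerns fibrodysplasia ossificans progressiva (FOP) mutant ACVR1 and its GS domain serine/threonine requirements. This suggests that T189V and S192A remove candidate phosphorylation residues in an R206H disease-mutant background. Going by the publication title, RNA made from this plasmid was presumably used for expression in zebrafish to test how these residues contribute to mutant receptor signalling, though the record itself states only the in vitro transcription purpose.
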