Addgene plasmid #206185: ACVR1-VSAS-R206H
Purpose: in vitro transcription of RNA encoding human ACVR1 with mutations T189V, S192A, and R206H
Depositing lab: Mary Mullins. Depositing organization: University of Pennsylvania. Publication: Reduced GS domain serine/threonine requirements of Fibrodysplasia Ossificans Progressiva mutant type I BMP receptor ACVR1 in the zebrafish. Allen RS, Jones WD, Hale M, Warder BN, Shore EM, Mullins MC. J Bone Miner Res. 2023 Jun 17. doi: 10.1002/jbmr.4869. PubMed 37329499.
Backbone
  Vector backbone: pCS2+
  Backbone size w/o insert (bp): 4095
  Vector type: in vitro transcription
Growth in bacteria
  Bacterial resistance: Ampicillin, 100 μg/mL
  Growth temperature: 37°C
  Growth strain: DH5alpha
  Copy number: Unknown
Gene/Insert
  Gene/Insert name: activin A receptor type 1 (alt name: ALK2)
  Species: H. sapiens (human)
  Insert size (bp): 1600
  Mutation: T189V, S192A, R206H
  Entrez Gene: ACVR1 (a.k.a. ACTRI, ACVR1A, ACVRLK2, ALK2, FOP, SKR1, TSRI)
  Tag / fusion protein: FLAG tag (C terminal on insert)
  Cloning method: Unknown
  Sequencing primers: 5′ CMV Forward
Terms and licenses: Academic/Nonprofit Terms; Industry Terms: Not Available to Industry
How to cite: ACVR1-VSAS-R206H was a gift from Mary Mullins (Addgene plasmid # 206185 ; http://n2t.net/addgene:206185 ; RRID:Addgene_206185)
