>Addgene plasmid #206185 | ACVR1-VSAS-R206H | depositor partial sequence | sequence record 402705 | ACVR1-VSAS-R206H sequence 1697 bps
AGCATGCTCGTTTAGGGAACCGCCATTCTGCCTGGGAACGTCGGAGCAAGCTTGATTTAGGTGACACTAT
AGAATACAAGCTACTTGTTCTTTTTGCAGGATCCATGGTAGATGGAGTGATGATTCTTCCTGTGCTTATC
ATGATTGCTCTCCCCTCCCCTAGTATGGAAGATGAGAAGCCCAAGGTCAACCCCAAACTCTACATGTGTG
TGTGTGAAGGTCTCTCCTGCGGTAATGAGGACCACTGTGAAGGCCAGCAGTGCTTTTCCTCACTGAGCAT
CAACGATGGCTTCCACGTCTACCAGAAAGGCTGCTTCCAGGTTTATGAGCAGGGAAAGATGACCTGTAAG
ACCCCGCCGTCCCCTGGCCAAGCTGTGGAGTGCTGCCAAGGGGACTGGTGTAACAGGAACATCACGGCCC
AGCTGCCCACTAAAGGAAAATCCTTCCCTGGAACACAGAATTTCCACTTGGAGGTTGGCCTCATTATTCT
CTCTGTAGTGTTCGCAGTATGTCTTTTAGCCTGCCTGCTGGGAGTTGCTCTCCGAAAATTTAAARGGCGC
AACCAAGAACGCCTCAATCCCCGAGACGTGGAGTATGGCACTATCGAAGGGCTCATCACCACCAATGTTG
GAGACAGCACTTTAGCAGATTTATTGGATCATTCGTGTGTATCAGGAGCTGGCTCTGGTCTTCCTTTTCT
GGTACAAAGAACAGTGGCTCACCAGATTACACTGTTGGAGTGTGTCGGGAAAGGCAGGTATGGTGAGGTG
TGGAGGGGCAGCTGGCAAGGGGAAAATGTTGCCGTGAAGATCTTCTCCTCCCGTGATGAGAAGTCATGGT
TCAGGGAAACGGAATTGTACAACACTGTGATGCTGAGGCATGAAAATATCTTAGGTTTCATTGCTTCAGA
CATGACATCAAGACACTCCAGTACCCAGCTGTGGTTAATTACACATTATCATGAAATGGGATCGTTGTAC
GACTATCTTCAGCTTACTACTCTGGATACAGTTAGCTGCCTTCGAATAGTGCTGTCCATAGCTAGTGGTC
TTGCACATTTGCACATAGAGATATTTGGGACCCAAGGGAAACCAGCCATTGCCCATCGAGATTTAAAGAG
CAAAAATATTCTGGTTAAGAAGAATGGACAGTGTTGCATAGCAGATTTGGGCCTGGCAGTCATGCATTCC
CAGAGCACCAATCAGCTTGATGTGGGGAACAATCCCCGTGTGGGCACCAAGCGCTACATGGCCCCCGAAG
TTCTAGATGAAACCATCCAGGTGGATTGTTTCGATTCTTATAAAAGGGTCGATATTTGGGCCTTTGGACT
TGTTTTGTGGGAAGTGGCCAGGCGGATGGTGAGCAATGGTATAGTGGAGGATTACAAGCCACCGTTCTAC
GATGTGGTTCCCAATGACCCAAGTTTTGAAGATATGAGGAAGGTAGTCTGTGTGGATCAACAAAGGCCAA
ACATACCCAACAGATGGTTCTCAGACCCGACATTAACCTCTCTGGCCAAGCTAATGAAAGAATGCTGGTA
TCAAAATCCATCCGCAAGACTCACAGCACTGCGTATCAAAAAGACTTTGACCAAAATTGATAATTCCCTC
GACAAATTGAAAACTGACTGTAATCGATTTAAAGCTATGGATTACAAGGATGATGATGATAAGGATTACA
AGGATGATGATGATAAG
