>Addgene plasmid #206185 | ACVR1-VSAS-R206H | depositor partial sequence | sequence record 402706 | between the CMV forward and T7 binding sites
TCCATGGTAGATGGAGTGATGATTCTTCCTGTGCTTATCATGATTGCTCTCCCCTCCCCTAGTATGGAAG
ATGAGAAGCCCAAGGTCAACCCCAAACTCTACATGTGTGTGTGTGAAGGTCTCTCCTGCGGTAATGAGGA
CCACTGTGAAGGCCAGCAGTGCTTTTCCTCACTGAGCATCAACGATGGCTTCCACGTCTACCAGAAAGGC
TGCTTCCAGGTTTATGAGCAGGGAAAGATGACCTGTAAGACCCCGCCGTCCCCTGGCCAAGCTGTGGAGT
GCTGCCAAGGGGACTGGTGTAACAGGAACATCACGGCCCAGCTGCCCACTAAAGGAAAATCCTTCCCTGG
AACACAGAATTTCCACTTGGAGGTTGGCCTCATTATTCTCTCTGTAGTGTTCGCAGTATGTCTTTTAGCC
TGCCTGCTGGGAGTTGCTCTCCGAAAATTTAAARGGCGCAACCAAGAACGCCTCAATCCCCGAGACGTGG
AGTATGGCACTATCGAAGGGCTCATCACCACCAATGTTGGAGACAGCACTTTAGCAGATTTATTGGATCA
TTCGTGTGTATCAGGAGCTGGCTCTGGTCTTCCTTTTCTGGTACAAAGAACAGTGGCTCACCAGATTACA
CTGTTGGAGTGTGTCGGGAAAGGCAGGTATGGTGAGGTGTGGAGGGGCAGCTGGCAAGGGGAAAATGTTG
CCGTGAAGATCTTCTCCTCCCGTGATGAGAAGTCATGGTTCAGGGAAACGGAATTGTACAACACTGTGAT
GCTGAGGCATGAAAATATCTTAGGTTTCATTGCTTCAGACATGACATCAAGACACTCCAGTACCCAGCTG
TGGTTAATTACACATTATCATGAAATGGGATCGTTGTACGACTATCTTCAGCTTACTACTCTGGATACAG
TTAGCTGCCTTCGAATAGTGCTGTCCATAGCTAGTGGTCTTGCACATTTGCACATAGAGATATTTGGGAC
CCAAGGGAAACCAGCCATTGCCCATCGAGATTTAAAGAGCAAAAATATTCTGGTTAAGAAGAATGGACAG
TGTTGCATAGCAGATTTGGGCCTGGCAGTCATGCATTCCCAGAGCACCAATCAGCTTGATGTGGGGAACA
ATCCCCGTGTGGGCACCAAGCGCTACATGGCCCCCGAAGTTCTAGATGAAACCATCCAGGTGGATTGTTT
CGATTCTTATAAAAGGGTCGATATTTGGGCCTTTGGACTTGTTTTGTGGGAAGTGGCCAGGCGGATGGTG
AGCAATGGTATAGTGGAGGATTACAAGCCACCGTTCTACGATGTGGTTCCCAATGACCCAAGTTTTGAAG
ATATGAGGAAGGTAGTCTGTGTGGATCAACAAAGGCCAAACATACCCAACAGATGGTTCTCAGACCCGAC
ATTAACCTCTCTGGCCAAGCTAATGAAAGAATGCTGGTATCAAAATCCATCCGCAAGACTCACAGCACTG
CGTATCAAAAAGACTTTGACCAAAATTGATAATTCCCTCGACAAATTGAAAACTGACTGTAATCGATTTA
AAGCTATGGATTACAAGGATGATGATGATAAGGATTACAAGGATGATGATGATAAG
